Addgene plasmid #247255: pNP2922 [pNP2321 - Cloning backbone, bRNA Landing Pad, with Ef1a-ISCro4 Recombinase]
Purpose: (Empty Backbone) Cloning backbone for cloning bridge RNAs for ISCro4
Depositing lab: Patrick Hsu. Depositing organization: Arc Institute. Publication: Megabase-scale human genome rearrangement with programmable bridge recombinases. Perry NT, Bartie LJ, Katrekar D, Gonzalez GA, Durrant MG, Pai JJ, Fanton A, Martins JQ, Hiraizumi M, Ricci-Tam C, Nishimasu H, Konermann S, Hsu PD. Science. 2025 Sep 25:eadz0276. doi: 10.1126/science.adz0276. PubMed 40997214.
Backbone
  Vector backbone: pNP2321
  Vector type: Mammalian Expression
Growth in bacteria
  Bacterial resistance: Ampicillin, 100 μg/mL
  Growth temperature: 37°C
  Growth strain: DH5alpha
  Copy number: High Copy
Gene/Insert
  Gene/Insert name: None
Terms and licenses: Academic/Nonprofit Terms; Industry Terms: Not Available to Industry
Depositor comments: U6-LP(BsmBI)-Term with ISCro4 Recombinase (WT) (bRNA Landing Pad Backbone, with Recombinase). Please visit https://doi.org/10.1101/2025.05.14.653916 for bioRxiv preprint.
How to cite: pNP2922 [pNP2321 - Cloning backbone, bRNA Landing Pad, with Ef1a-ISCro4 Recombinase] was a gift from Patrick Hsu (Addgene plasmid # 247255 ; http://n2t.net/addgene:247255 ; RRID:Addgene_247255)
