[The description below was written by a language model from this plasmid's Addgene catalogue record and pLannotate feature annotations shown in this document.]
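Description:
pNP2922 is a mammalian expression plasmid of about 5.6 kb, built on the pNP2321 backbone and deposited as an empty cloning backbone for bridge RNAs (bRNAs) that program the ISCro4 bridge recombinase. It is propagated in E. coli as a high-copy plasmid through a ColE1/pUC-type origin and selected with ampicillin via the bla gene under its native promoter. No mammalian selection marker or viral element is annotated, so it appears suited to transient delivery by transfection.

The plasmid carries two expression units in the same orientation. The first is a human U6 RNA polymerase III promoter followed, according to the depositor's comments, by a BsmBI-flanked landing pad and a terminator. Digestion with this type IIS enzyme allows a user-designed bridge RNA to be inserted directly downstream of U6 for expression as a small non-coding RNA. The second unit is driven by the strong constitutive EF-1α promoter and, per the record, encodes wild-type ISCro4 recombinase. The automated annotation does not label the recombinase itself, but an unannotated stretch of roughly 1 kb between the promoter and an SV40 nuclear localization signal is consistent with that coding sequence. An EGFP open reading frame lies downstream of the NLS, and the unit ends in a bGH polyadenylation signal. The record does not state how EGFP is linked to the recombinase (for instance as a direct fusion or through a self-cleaving peptide), but it would plausibly serve to mark transfected cells.

Once a bridge RNA is cloned in, a single plasmid supplies both guide RNA and recombinase. The associated work uses the system for programmable, large-scale rearrangement of the human genome.
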