Features (pLannotate 1.2.2; 8 found; start..end, strand, type, name):
     32..136     +  promoter       AmpR promoter: bla
    137..997     +  CDS            AmpR: β-lactamase; bla; confers resistance to ampicillin, carbenicillin, and related antibiotics
   1168..1756    +  rep_origin     ori: high-copy-number ColE1/pMB1/pBR322/pUC origin of replication
   1937..2177    +  promoter       U6 promoter: RNA polymerase III promoter for human U6 snRNA
   2355..3533    +  promoter       EF-1α promoter: strong constitutive promoter for human elongation factor EF-1α
   4545..4565    +  CDS            SV40 NLS: nuclear localization signal of SV40 (simian virus 40) large T antigen
   4680..5396    +  CDS            EGFP: the original enhanced GFP (Yang et al., 1996) mammalian codon-optimized
   5427..5634    +  polyA_signal   bGH poly(A) signal: bovine growth hormone polyadenylation signal
>Addgene plasmid #247255 | pNP2922 [pNP2321 - Cloning backbone, bRNA Landing Pad, with Ef1a-ISCro4 Recombinase] | addgene full sequence | sequence record 494249 | Addgene NGS Result
GACGTCAGGTGGCACTTTTCGGGGAAATGTGCGCGGAACCCCTATTTGTTTATTTTTCTAAATACATTCA
AATATGTATCCGCTCATGAGACAATAACCCTGATAAATGCTTCAATAATATTGAAAAAGGAAGAGTATGA
GTATTCAACATTTCCGTGTCGCCCTTATTCCCTTTTTTGCGGCATTTTGCCTTCCTGTTTTTGCTCACCC
AGAAACGCTGGTGAAAGTAAAAGATGCTGAAGATCAGTTGGGTGCACGAGTGGGTTACATCGAACTGGAT
CTCAACAGCGGTAAGATCCTTGAGAGTTTTCGCCCCGAAGAACGTTTTCCAATGATGAGCACTTTTAAAG
TTCTGCTATGTGGCGCGGTATTATCCCGTATTGACGCCGGGCAAGAGCAACTCGGTCGCCGCATACACTA
TTCTCAGAATGACTTGGTTGAGTACTCACCAGTCACAGAAAAGCATCTTACGGATGGCATGACAGTAAGA
GAATTATGCAGTGCTGCCATAACCATGAGTGATAACACTGCGGCCAACTTACTTCTGACAACGATCGGAG
GACCGAAGGAGCTAACCGCTTTTTTGCACAACATGGGGGATCATGTAACTCGCCTTGATCGTTGGGAACC
GGAGCTGAATGAAGCCATACCAAACGACGAGCGTGACACCACGATGCCTGTAGCAATGGCAACAACGTTG
CGCAAACTATTAACTGGCGAACTACTTACTCTAGCTTCCCGGCAACAATTAATAGACTGGATGGAGGCGG
ATAAAGTTGCAGGACCACTTCTGCGCTCGGCCCTTCCGGCTGGCTGGTTTATTGCTGATAAATCTGGAGC
CGGTGAGCGTGGGTCACGCGGTATCATTGCAGCACTGGGGCCAGATGGTAAGCCCTCCCGTATCGTAGTT
ATCTACACGACGGGGAGTCAGGCAACTATGGATGAACGAAATAGACAGATCGCTGAGATAGGTGCCTCAC
TGATTAAGCATTGGTAACTGTCAGACCAAGTTTACTCATATATACTTTAGATTGATTTAAAACTTCATTT
TTAATTTAAAAGGATCTAGGTGAAGATCCTTTTTGATAATCTCATGACCAAAATCCCTTAACGTGAGTTT
TCGTTCCACTGAGCGTCAGACCCCGTAGAAAAGATCAAAGGATCTTCTTGAGATCCTTTTTTTCTGCGCG
TAATCTGCTGCTTGCAAACAAAAAAACCACCGCTACCAGCGGTGGTTTGTTTGCCGGATCAAGAGCTACC
AACTCTTTTTCCGAAGGTAACTGGCTTCAGCAGAGCGCAGATACCAAATACTGTTCTTCTAGTGTAGCCG
TAGTTAGGCCACCACTTCAAGAACTCTGTAGCACCGCCTACATACCTCGCTCTGCTAATCCTGTTACCAG
TGGCTGCTGCCAGTGGCGATAAGTCGTGTCTTACCGGGTTGGACTCAAGACGATAGTTACCGGATAAGGC
GCAGCGGTCGGGCTGAACGGGGGGTTCGTGCACACAGCCCAGCTTGGAGCGAACGACCTACACCGAACTG
AGATACCTACAGCGTGAGCTATGAGAAAGCGCCACGCTTCCCGAAGGGAGAAAGGCGGACAGGTATCCGG
TAAGCGGCAGGGTCGGAACAGGAGAGCGCACGAGGGAGCTTCCAGGGGGAAACGCCTGGTATCTTTATAG
TCCTGTCGGGTTTCGCCACCTCTGACTTGAGCGTCGATTTTTGTGATGCTCGTCAGGGGGGCGGAGCCTA
TGGAAAAACGCCAGCAACGCGGCCTTTTTACGGTTCCTGGCCTTTTGCTGGCCTTTTGCTCACATGTTCT
TTCCTGCGTTATCCCCTGATTCTGTGGATAACCGTATTACCGCCTTTGAGTGAGCTGATACCGCTCGCCG
CAGCCGAACGACCGAGCGCAGCGAGTCAGTGAGCGAGGAAGCGGAAGAGGGCCTATTTCCCATGATTCCT
TCATATTTGCATATACGATACAAGGCTGTTAGAGAGATAATTGGAATTAATTTGACTGTAAACACAAAGA
TATTAGTACAAAATACGTGACGTAGAAAGTAATAATTTCTTGGGTAGTTTGCAGTTTTAAAATTATGTTT
TAAAATGGACTATCATATGCTTACCGTAACTTGAAAGTATTTCGATTTCTTGGCTTTATATATCTTGTGG
AAAGGACGAAACACCGGGAGACGATGGCCACCCGTCTCCTTTTATTTTTTGGCCGGCATGGTCCCAGCCT
CCTCGCTGGCGCCGGCTGGGCAACATGCTTCGGCATGGCGAATGGGACTTTTTTTGTTCTAGTCCGTTTT
TAGCGCGTGCGCCAATTCTGCAGACAAATGGCTCTAGAGGTACCGGCTCCGGTGCCCGTCAGTGGGCAGA
GCGCACATCGCCCACAGTCCCCGAGAAGTTGGGGGGAGGGGTCGGCAATTGAACCGGTGCCTAGAGAAGG
TGGCGCGGGGTAAACTGGGAAAGTGATGTCGTGTACTGGCTCCGCCTTTTTCCCGAGGGTGGGGGAGAAC
CGTATATAAGTGCAGTAGTCGCCGTGAACGTTCTTTTTCGCAACGGGTTTGCCGCCAGAACACAGGTAAG
TGCCGTGTGTGGTTCCCGCGGGCCTGGCCTCTTTACGGGTTATGGCCCTTGCGTGCCTTGAATTACTTCC
ACCTGGCTGCAGTACGTGATTCTTGATCCCGAGCTTCGGGTTGGAAGTGGGTGGGAGAGTTCGAGGCCTT
GCGCTTAAGGAGCCCCTTCGCCTCGTGCTTGAGTTGAGGCCTGGCCTGGGCGCTGGGGCCGCCGCGTGCG
AATCTGGTGGCACCTTCGCGCCTGTCTCGCTGCTTTCGATAAGTCTCTAGCCATTTAAAATTTTTGATGA
CCTGCTGCGACGCTTTTTTTCTGGCAAGATAGTCTTGTAAATGCGGGCCAAGATCTGCACACTGGTATTT
CGGTTTTTGGGGCCGCGGGCGGCGACGGGGCCCGTGCGTCCCAGCGCACATGTTCGGCGAGGCGGGGCCT
GCGAGCGCGGCCACCGAGAATCGGACGGGGGTAGTCTCAAGCTGGCCGGCCTGCTCTGGTGCCTGGCCTC
GCGCCGCCGTGTATCGCCCCGCCCTGGGCGGCAAGGCTGGCCCGGTCGGCACCAGTTGCGTGAGCGGAAA
GATGGCCGCTTCCCGGCCCTGCTGCAGGGAGCTCAAAATGGAGGACGCGGCGCTCGGGAGAGCGGGCGGG
TGAGTCACCCACACAAAGGAAAAGGGCCTTTCCGTCCTCAGCCGTCGCTTCATGTGACTCCACGGAGTAC
CGGGCGCCGTCCAGGCACCTCGATTAGTTCTCGAGCTTTTGGAGTACGTCGTCTTTAGGTTGGGGGGAGG
GGTTTTATGCGATGGAGTTTCCCCACACTGAGTGGGTGGAGACTGAAGTTAGGCCAGCTTGGCACTTGAT
GTAATTCTCCTTGGAATTTGCCCTTTTTGAGTTTGGATCTTGGTTCATTCTCAAGCCTCAGACAGTGGTT
CAAAGTTTTTTTCTTCCATTTCAGGTGTCGTGACGTACGGCCACCATGGAACAGGAGCTGCACTTCATCG
GCATCGACGTGTCCAAAGCAAAGCTGGACGTGGACGTGCTGCGACCTGACGGCAGACACAGAAGCAAGAA
ATTCGCTAATACCCCTAAGGGACACGACGAGCTGCTGAGATGGCTGAGCGGCCACAGAGTGGCCCCAGCT
CACATCTGCATGGAAGCTACAAGCACCTACATGGAGGATGTGGCCGCCCACCTGAGCGACGCCGGCTACA
CCGTGTCCGTGATCAACCCTGCCCTGGGCAAGGCCTTTGCCCAAAGCGAGGGACTGCGAAGCAAGACAGA
TGCTGTTGATGCCAGAATGCTGGCCGAGTTCTGTCGGCAGAAGCGGCCTCCAGCCTGGGAGGCCCCTCAC
CCTGTGGAACGGGCCCTGAGGGCCCTCGTGCTGCGCCACCAGAGCCTGACCGATATGCACACCCAGGAGC
TGAACCGACTGGAAACCGCCCGGGAAGTGCAGCGGCCTAGCATTGACGCCCATCTGCTGTGGCTGCACGC
CGAGCTGAAAAGAATCGAGAAACAGATCAAGGACCTGACAGATGATGACCCCGACATGAAGCACCGGCGG
AAGCTGCTGGAAAGCATCCCCGGCATCGGAGAAAAGACCAGCGCCGTCCTGCTCGCTTATACAGGCCTGA
AGGAAAGATTCACCCACGCCAGACAGTTCGCTGCTTTTGCCGGCCTGACACCTAGAAGATACGAGAGCGG
CAGCTCTGTGAACCGGGCCTCTAGAATGAGCAAGGCCGGACATGCCTCTCTGCGGAGAGCCCTGTACATG
CCTGCCATGGTGGCCGTGTCTAAGACCGAGTGGGGCAGAGCCTTCCGGGACAGACTGGCCGGCAACGGCA
AGAAGGGCAAAGTGATCATCGGCGCCATGATGAGAAAGCTGGCCCAGGTGGCCTACGGCGTGCTGAAGTC
CGGCGTCCCCTTCGACGCCAGCAGACACAACCCCGTGGCTGCTGCTAGCGGAGGGGGTGGAAGCCCAAAA
AAGAAGAGAAAGGTACCTAAGAAAAAGCGGAAGGTCCCCAAGAAGAAGAGGAAAGTTGGAAGCGGTGCCA
CGAACTTCTCTCTGTTAAAGCAAGCAGGCGACGTAGAAGAAAACCCAGGTCCCGGATCCGTGAGCAAGGG
CGAGGAGCTGTTCACCGGGGTGGTGCCCATCCTGGTCGAGCTGGACGGCGACGTAAACGGCCACAAGTTC
AGCGTGTCCGGCGAGGGCGAGGGCGATGCCACCTACGGCAAGCTGACCCTGAAGTTCATCTGCACCACCG
GCAAGCTGCCCGTGCCCTGGCCCACCCTCGTGACCACCCTGACCTACGGCGTGCAGTGCTTCAGCCGCTA
CCCCGACCACATGAAGCAGCACGACTTCTTCAAGTCCGCCATGCCCGAAGGCTACGTCCAGGAGCGCACC
ATCTTCTTCAAGGACGACGGCAACTACAAGACCCGCGCCGAGGTGAAGTTCGAGGGCGACACCCTGGTGA
ACCGCATCGAGCTGAAGGGCATCGACTTCAAGGAGGACGGCAACATCCTGGGGCACAAGCTGGAGTACAA
CTACAACAGCCACAACGTCTATATCATGGCCGACAAGCAGAAGAACGGCATCAAGGTGAACTTCAAGATC
CGCCACAACATCGAGGACGGCAGCGTGCAGCTCGCCGACCACTACCAGCAGAACACCCCCATCGGCGACG
GCCCCGTGCTGCTGCCCGACAACCACTACCTGAGCACCCAGTCCGCCCTGAGCAAAGACCCCAACGAGAA
GCGCGATCACATGGTCCTGCTGGAGTTCGTGACCGCCGCCGGGATCACTCTCGGCATGGACGAGCTGTAC
AAGTAACTCGAGCTAGAGCTCGCTGATCAGCCTCGACTGTGCCTTCTAGTTGCCAGCCATCTGTTGTTTG
CCCCTCCCCCGTGCCTTCCTTGACCCTGGAAGGTGCCACTCCCACTGTCCTTTCCTAATAAAATGAGGAA
ATTGCATCGCATTGTCTGAGTAGGTGTCATTCTATTCTGGGGGGTGGGGTGGGGCAGGACAGCAAGGGGG
AGGATTGGGAAGACAATAGCAGGCATGCTGGGGAC
